>Addgene plasmid #113821 | pZSCAN18-donor | depositor full sequence | sequence record 214782 | Full Sequence
GACCTGCAGGCATGCAAGCTTGGCGTAATCATGGTCATAGCTGTTTCCTGTGTGAAATTGTTATCCGCTC
ACAATTCCACACAACATACGAGCCGGAAGCATAAAGTGTAAAGCCTGGGGTGCCTAATGAGTGAGCTAAC
TCACATTAATTGCGTTGCGCTCACTGCCCGCTTTCCAGTCGGGAAACCTGTCGTGCCAGCTGCATTAATG
AATCGGCCAACGCGCGGGGAGAGGCGGTTTGCGTATTGGGCGCTCTTCCGCTTCCTCGCTCACTGACTCG
CTGCGCTCGGTCGTTCGGCTGCGGCGAGCGGTATCAGCTCACTCAAAGGCGGTAATACGGTTATCCACAG
AATCAGGGGATAACGCAGGAAAGAACATGTGAGCAAAAGGCCAGCAAAAGGCCAGGAACCGTAAAAAGGC
CGCGTTGCTGGCGTTTTTCCATAGGCTCCGCCCCCCTGACGAGCATCACAAAAATCGACGCTCAAGTCAG
AGGTGGCGAAACCCGACAGGACTATAAAGATACCAGGCGTTTCCCCCTGGAAGCTCCCTCGTGCGCTCTC
CTGTTCCGACCCTGCCGCTTACCGGATACCTGTCCGCCTTTCTCCCTTCGGGAAGCGTGGCGCTTTCTCA
TAGCTCACGCTGTAGGTATCTCAGTTCGGTGTAGGTCGTTCGCTCCAAGCTGGGCTGTGTGCACGAACCC
CCCGTTCAGCCCGACCGCTGCGCCTTATCCGGTAACTATCGTCTTGAGTCCAACCCGGTAAGACACGACT
TATCGCCACTGGCAGCAGCCACTGGTAACAGGATTAGCAGAGCGAGGTATGTAGGCGGTGCTACAGAGTT
CTTGAAGTGGTGGCCTAACTACGGCTACACTAGAAGGACAGTATTTGGTATCTGCGCTCTGCTGAAGCCA
GTTACCTTCGGAAAAAGAGTTGGTAGCTCTTGATCCGGCAAACAAACCACCGCTGGTAGCGGTGGTTTTT
TTGTTTGCAAGCAGCAGATTACGCGCAGAAAAAAAGGATCTCAAGAAGATCCTTTGATCTTTTCTACGGG
GTCTGACGCTCAGTGGAACGAAAACTCACGTTAAGGGATTTTGGTCATGAGATTATCAAAAAGGATCTTC
ACCTAGATCCTTTTAAATTAAAAATGAAGTTTTAAATCAATCTAAAGTATATATGAGTAAACTTGGTCTG
ACAGTTACCAATGCTTAATCAGTGAGGCACCTATCTCAGCGATCTGTCTATTTCGTTCATCCATAGTTGC
CTGACTCCCCGTCGTGTAGATAACTACGATACGGGAGGGCTTACCATCTGGCCCCAGTGCTGCAATGATA
CCGCGAGACCCACGCTCACCGGCTCCAGATTTATCAGCAATAAACCAGCCAGCCGGAAGGGCCGAGCGCA
GAAGTGGTCCTGCAACTTTATCCGCCTCCATCCAGTCTATTAATTGTTGCCGGGAAGCTAGAGTAAGTAG
TTCGCCAGTTAATAGTTTGCGCAACGTTGTTGCCATTGCTACAGGCATCGTGGTGTCACGCTCGTCGTTT
GGTATGGCTTCATTCAGCTCCGGTTCCCAACGATCAAGGCGAGTTACATGATCCCCCATGTTGTGCAAAA
AAGCGGTTAGCTCCTTCGGTCCTCCGATCGTTGTCAGAAGTAAGTTGGCCGCAGTGTTATCACTCATGGT
TATGGCAGCACTGCATAATTCTCTTACTGTCATGCCATCCGTAAGATGCTTTTCTGTGACTGGTGAGTAC
TCAACCAAGTCATTCTGAGAATAGTGTATGCGGCGACCGAGTTGCTCTTGCCCGGCGTCAATACGGGATA
ATACCGCGCCACATAGCAGAACTTTAAAAGTGCTCATCATTGGAAAACGTTCTTCGGGGCGAAAACTCTC
AAGGATCTTACCGCTGTTGAGATCCAGTTCGATGTAACCCACTCGTGCACCCAACTGATCTTCAGCATCT
TTTACTTTCACCAGCGTTTCTGGGTGAGCAAAAACAGGAAGGCAAAATGCCGCAAAAAAGGGAATAAGGG
CGACACGGAAATGTTGAATACTCATACTCTTCCTTTTTCAATATTATTGAAGCATTTATCAGGGTTATTG
TCTCATGAGCGGATACATATTTGAATGTATTTAGAAAAATAAACAAATAGGGGTTCCGCGCACATTTCCC
CGAAAAGTGCCACCTGACGTCTAAGAAACCATTATTATCATGACATTAACCTATAAAAATAGGCGTATCA
CGAGGCCCTTTCGTCTCGCGCGTTTCGGTGATGACGGTGAAAACCTCTGACACATGCAGCTCCCGGAGAC
GGTCACAGCTTGTCTGTAAGCGGATGCCGGGAGCAGACAAGCCCGTCAGGGCGCGTCAGCGGGTGTTGGC
GGGTGTCGGGGCTGGCTTAACTATGCGGCATCAGAGCAGATTGTACTGAGAGTGCACCATATGCGGTGTG
AAATACCGCACAGATGCGTAAGGAGAAAATACCGCATCAGGCGCCATTCGCCATTCAGGCTGCGCAACTG
TTGGGAAGGGCGATCGGTGCGGGCCTCTTCGCTATTACGCCAGCTGGCGAAAGGGGGATGTGCTGCAAGG
CGATTAAGTTGGGTAACGCCAGGGTTTTCCCAGTCACGACGTTGTAAAACGACGGCCAGTGAATTCGAGC
TCGGTACCCCCAGCACACCAACAAGAACACCTAGAGGCGGACTTGGGCTGGAGGGCCCTGGGTGCCTGTC
GCCAGGGGGCTTGTCGCTGGGGGGTTTGGCCTTAGCTATTGACCCCACTCTCTTCGCTGGCAGCCGGGCC
CCTCCCTCCAGGAGGGTGCGCTCTGAGCAGGCTCTCCTTGCATCGTGCATCTTGTGGCCAAGCTAGTGGC
CAGGTGGAGACCTCCAAAGGCGCGGTTTCCAGAACCCGGGCTCAGTGGGGCTGTCCTTCCTGTCCTGTCG
GTGGCCTCCGTTGTTGGAGGCCTCCAGGTCCCACATCTGCAGCAGCAGGCGCGGGGCATGCGCTGCAGGG
CTGCCTGGGAGGGACAGCGCTGCTTCCAAACAGCCGTGAGCCCCGCGGGGATCCAGAGCCCGGAGCCCTG
TGCGCTGTTCCGGCAGCTGAGGCTCGGCTGGGTCCTCCTCTCCCTGGCCCTGGGCGGGGCGCTCACGCTA
GGGCTCTGACCTTGTTCCAGAAGGCGGGAGGCGGCAGGAGAGCGCTGGGTGCGCCTGCGAGGAGGCCGCC
CCCGCGGGGGTGCTGCCTGAGCTGCCTACGGAGGCGCCCCCTGGGGACGCCCTTGCCGATCCCCCGTCGG
GCACCACTGAGGAGGAGGAAGAGCAGCCTGGGAAGGCCCCGGACCCGCAGGACCCCCAGGACGCGGAGTC
CGACTCTGCCACCGGATCGCAGAGGCAGTCCGTCATCCAGCAGCCTGCCCCGGACAGGGGCACGGCGAAA
CTGGGAACCAAGAGGCCGCACCCCGAGGATGGGGACGGGCAGAGCCTCGAGGGCGTCTCTAGCTCCGGCG
ACAGCGCAGGGCTGGAGGCCGGGCAGGGCCCTGGGGCTGACGAGCCGGGCTTGTCCCGCGGGAAGCCCTA
TGCCTGCGGCGAGTGCGGGGAGGCCTTCGCGTGGCTCTCGCACCTGATGGAGCACCACAGCAGCCATGGC
GGCCGGAAGCGCTACGCCTGTCAGGGCTGCTGGAAGACCTTCCACTTCAGCCTGGCCCTAGCCGAGCACC
AGAAGACCCACGAGAAGGAGAAAAGCTACGCGCTGGGGGGCGCCCGGGGCCCCCAACCGTCCACCCGCGA
AGCCCAGGCGGGGGCTAGGGCGGGCGGTCCCCCAGAGAGCGTGGAGGGCGAGGCTCCCCCCGCACCCCCA
GAGGCGCAGAGGGGGATTCCAACTACTGCAAGCGAGAATCTTTATTTTCAGGGCGCCGCCAAATTCAAAG
AAACCGCTGCTGCTAAATTCGAACGCCAGCACATGGACAGCGGAGGTGGAGGTTCGAGCGGTCCCTCGGG
TTCGTCGAGCCTGGAAGTTCTGTTCCAGGGGCCCCTGTCGTCGAGCGGTCCCTCGGGTTCGATGGTGAGC
AAAGGCGAGGAGCTGTTCACCGGGGTGGTGCCCATCCTGGTCGAGCTGGACGGCGACGTAAACGGCCACA
AGTTCAGCGTGTCCGGCGAGGGCGAGGGCGATGCCACCTACGGCAAGCTGACCCTGAAGTTCATCTGCAC
CACCGGCAAGCTGCCCGTGCCCTGGCCCACCCTCGTGACCACCCTGACCTACGGCGTGCAGTGCTTCAGC
CGCTACCCCGACCACATGAAGCAGCACGACTTCTTCAAGTCCGCCATGCCCGAAGGCTACGTCCAGGAGC
GCACCATCTTCTTCAAGGACGACGGCAACTACAAGACCCGCGCCGAGGTGAAGTTCGAGGGCGACACCCT
GGTGAACCGCATCGAGCTGAAGGGCATCGACTTCAAGGAGGACGGCAACATCCTGGGGCACAAGCTGGAG
TACAACTACAACAGCCACAACGTCTATATCATGGCCGACAAGCAGAAGAACGGCATCAAGGTGAACTTCA
AGATCCGCCACAACATCGAGGACGGCAGCGTGCAGCTCGCCGACCACTACCAGCAGAACACCCCCATCGG
CGACGGCCCCGTGCTGCTGCCCGACAACCACTACCTGAGCACCCAGTCCGCCCTGAGCAAAGACCCCAAC
GAGAAGCGCGATCACATGGTCCTTAAGGAGTTCGTGACCGCCGCCGGGATCACTCTCGGCATGGACGAGC
TGTACAAGTAATGATCTAGAGTCGAGTTAATTAAGAATTCCGCCCCCCCCCCTCTCCCTCCCCCCCCCTA
ACGTTACTGGCCGAAGCCGCTTGGAATAAGGCCGGTGTGCGTTTGTCTATATGTTATTTTCCACCATATT
GCCGTCTTTTGGCAATGTGAGGGCCCGGAAACCTGGCCCTGTCTTCTTGACGAGCATTCCTAGGGGTCTT
TCCCCTCTCGCCAAAGGAATGCAGGGTCTGTTGAATGTCGTGAAGGAAGCAGTTCCTCTGGAAGCTTCTT
GAAGACAAACAACGTCTGTAGCGACCCTTTGCAGGCAGCGGAACCCCCCACCTGGCGACAGGTGCCTCTG
CGGCCAAAAGCCACGTGTATAAGATACACCTGCAAAGGCGGCACAACCCCAGTGCCACGTTGTGAGTTGG
ATAGTTGTGGAAAGAGTCAAATGGCTCTCCTCAAGCGTATTCAACAAGGGGCTGAAGGATGCCCAGAAGG
TACCCCATTGTATGGGATCTGATCTGGGGCCTCGGTGCACATGCTTTACATGTGTTTAGTCGAGGTTAAA
AAAACGTCTAGGCCCCCCGAACCACGGGGACGTGGTTTTCCTTTGAAAAACACGATGATAATATGGCCAC
AACCTGTTACATTGCACAAGATAAAAATATATCATCACGAACAGTAAAACTGTCTGCTTACATAAACAGT
AATACAAGGGGTGTTATGGGATCGGCCATTGAACAAGATGGATTGCACGCAGGTTCTCCGGCCGCTTGGG
TGGAGAGGCTATTCGGCTATGACTGGGCACAACAGACAATCGGCTGCTCTGATGCCGCCGTGTTCCGGCT
GTCAGCGCAGGGGCGCCCGGTTCTTTTTGTCAAGACCGACCTGTCCGGTGCCCTGAATGAACTGCAGGAC
GAGGCAGCGCGGCTATCGTGGCTGGCCACGACGGGCGTTCCTTGCGCAGCTGTGCTCGACGTTGTCACTG
AAGCGGGAAGGGACTGGCTGCTATTGGGCGAAGTGCCGGGGCAGGATCTCCTGTCATCTCACCTTGCTCC
TGCCGAGAAAGTATCCATCATGGCTGATGCAATGCGGCGGCTGCATACGCTTGATCCGGCTACCTGCCCA
TTCGACCACCAAGCGAAACATCGCATCGAGCGAGCACGTACTCGGATGGAAGCCGGTCTTGTCGATCAGG
ATGATCTGGACGAAGAGCATCAGGGGCTCGCGCCAGCCGAACTGTTCGCCAGGCTCAAGGCGCGCATGCC
CGACGGCGAGGATCTCGTCGTGACCCATGGCGATGCCTGCTTGCCGAATATCATGGTGGAAAATGGCCGC
TTTTCTGGATTCATCGACTGTGGCCGGCTGGGTGTGGCGGACCGCTATCAGGACATAGCGTTGGCTACCC
GTGATATTGCTGAAGAGCTTGGCGGCGAATGGGCTGACCGCTTCCTCGTGCTTTACGGTATCGCCGCTCC
CGATTCGCAGCGCATCGCCTTCTATCGCCTTCTTGACGAGTTCTTCTGAGTCGCCGCTGTGCTGTCCCGT
TCCGGAGGGGCCGCTTTGCCGGCCGTGAATCCCAGACGAGGCATTGGGCCTTTCCACGCCCCTGGGTGGC
GGCTTCCTGTGGTGTTTGTGGACGTCCTCTGCCTGTGCCCTGAATCCGCTCCTGAGGCTAAGCGCTCCCA
ACGAGAAGGGTCCACGGGAAGCCCTCACCTCTGTAAACACACCCTGGGCCAGCGCTCGCATCCGAGGGGA
GCCGCCGGATGTGGAAGAAGACTCGGCTTTCCTGCAGCCATTTAGTGCCGCCCCATGCTAGGTTATTTGA
CATTGTGCAGTGTAGAGTTGCCTTAAAGTGCGTGATCTGCCAGTGCTTTCTTCAAGTCACCCTTGCCCCG
ATTCCTCCTGTTTGCGCTCCCCAGGGTTGCTCAAGTGGAAATTTTGTCAGCTGTTTAGCCTTTTCGTACT
TGGCGTGATGTCAACTTCACTTCTAATCTGCAAAAGCAGAAGCTGTTTCCTAGTTTACCTCGCGTGTGTT
TACCTATATGGAGTAGCTCGCAGAGATCACAGAAATGCTTGCAGCCTAAGGCAGGGTTTTCAGACCGTGG
GTCCCAGCCCATTTAGTAAAATGGGAAATCAATTAGCAAGTGGTCACCAGCATTACACAGCAATGAAGCA
GAATAAAGTAGGCCAGAATGCATCATGTAGTAAAGGCAAATACTGTTTTGTGAAACTTTTCACCCATACA
TCTAAATGTGAGAACTGGTTGCAATGTAAGACATTTCTTGCTGGGAAGTTGTGAGCAAAATAAGTTGAAA
ACACTAATAAAGATCTGTCTGTCTGAGCAAAGGAGACTAAACTCCTTGGGCTACATAAGGTGATCTTTTC
ATTGATTGCATTTATTCTCAAGATTACAGTATCATTCCCATTGCCTGCGCATAAACTTAACTGCTCCCTG
CGCATAAACTTAACTGCTCCCTGTAGATACAGAAACTGGTGCCTCTTTTTCTGTCACTGTGTTTGAGCAG
GCAGTCTGTTGTAATGACCCCCAAATCACAGAGACTTAGTAAGTACTTATTCATGGGCCGGGCGTGGTGG
CTCACACCTGTAATCCCAACACTTTGTGAGGCTGAGGCAGGCAGATCATGGA
Features (pLannotate 1.2.2; 19 found; start..end, strand, type, name):
      1..21      +  misc_feature   MCS (fragment): pUC18/19 multiple cloning site
     58..74      -  protein_bind   lac operator: The lac repressor binds to the lac operator to inhibit transcription in E. coli. This inhibition can be relieved by adding lactose or isopropyl-β-D-thiogalactopyranoside (IPTG). lac repressor encoded by lacI
     82..112     -  promoter       lac promoter: promoter for the E. coli lac operon
    127..148     -  protein_bind   CAP binding site: CAP binding activates transcription in the presence of cAMP. E. coli catabolite activator protein
    161..253     -  CDS            lacI (fragment): lac repressor; lacI; The lac repressor binds to the lac operator to inhibit transcription in E. coli. This inhibition can be relieved by adding lactose or isopropyl-β-D-thiogalactopyranoside (IPTG).
    436..1024    -  rep_origin     ori: high-copy-number ColE1/pMB1/pBR322/pUC origin of replication
   1195..2055    -  CDS            AmpR: β-lactamase; bla; confers resistance to ampicillin, carbenicillin, and related antibiotics
   2056..2160    -  promoter       AmpR promoter: bla
   2255..2290    +  CDS            rop (fragment): Rop protein, which maintains plasmids at low copy number; rop
   2392..2491    +  misc_feature   bom (fragment): basis of mobility region from pBR322
   2497..2654    -  CDS            lacZα (fragment): LacZα fragment of β-galactosidase; lacZ fragment
   2980..2997    +  promoter       35SPPDK promoter (fragment): hybrid promoter consisting of the cauliflower mosaic virus 35S enhancer fused to the maize C4PPDK basal promoter (Yoo et al., 2007)
   3152..3862    +  CDS            ZSCAN18 (fragment): ZSC18_HUMAN - Also known as ZNF447. Experimental evidence at protein level: Swiss-Prot protein existence level 1. May be involved in transcriptional regulation. From Homo sapiens (Human).
   3883..3903    +  CDS            capTEV™ (fragment): composite tag for in vivo biotinylation, TEV protease cleavage, and 6xHis tagging
   3917..3961    +  CDS            S-Tag: affinity and epitope tag derived from pancreatic ribonuclease A
   4052..4771    +  CDS            EGFP: the original enhanced GFP (Yang et al., 1996) mammalian codon-optimized
   4809..5394    +  misc_feature   IRES2: internal ribosome entry site (IRES) of the encephalomyocarditis virus (EMCV)
   5476..6279    +  CDS            NeoR/KanR: aminoglycoside phosphotransferase from Tn5; aph(3')-II (or nptII); confers resistance to neomycin, kanamycin, and G418 (Geneticin®)
   7317..7397    -  CDS            GVQW1 (fragment): GVQW1_HUMAN - Also known as TIGD1L2. Experimental evidence at transcript level: Swiss-Prot protein existence level 2. From Homo sapiens (Human).
