>Addgene plasmid #113821 | pZSCAN18-donor | addgene full sequence | sequence record 241248 | Addgene NGS Result
GTAAAACGACGGCCAGTGAATTCGAGCTCGGTACCCCCAGCACACCAACAAGAACACCTAGAGGCGGACT
TGGGCTGGAGGGCCCTGGGTGCCTGTCGCCAGGGGGCTTGTCGCTGGGGGGTTTGGCCTTAGCTATTGAC
CCCACTCTCTTCGCTGGCAGCCGGGCCCCTCCTCCAGGAGGGTGCGCTCTGAGCAGGCTCTCCTTGCATC
GTGCATCTTGTGGCCAAGCTAGTGGCCAGGTGGAGACCTCCAAAGGCGCGGTTTCCAGAACCCGGGCTCA
GTGGGGCTGTCCTTCCTGTCCTGTCGGTGGCCTCCGTTGTTGGAGGCCTCCAGGTCCCACATCTGCAGCA
GCAGGCGCGGGGCATGCGCCGCAGGGCTGCCTGGGAGGGACAGCGCTGCTTCCAAACAGCCGTGAGCCCC
GCGGGGATCCAGAGCCCGGAGCCCTGTGCGCTGTTCCGGCAGCTGAGGCTCGGCTGGGTCCTCCTCTCCC
TGGCCCTGGGCGGGGCGCTCACGCTAGGGCTCTGACCTTGTTCCAGAAGGCGGGAGGCGGCAGGAGAGCG
CTGGGTGCGCCTGCGAGGAGGCCGCCCCCGCGGGGGTGCTGCCTGAGCTGCCTACGGAGGCGCCCCCTGG
GGACGCCCTTGCCGATCCCCCGTCGGGCACCACTGAGGAGGAGGAAGAGCAGCCTGGGAAGGCCCCGGAC
CCGCAGGACCCCCAGGACGCGGAGTCCGACTCTGCCACCGGATCGCAGAGGCAGTCCGTCATCCAGCAGC
CTGCCCCGGACAGGGGCACGGCGAAACTGGGAACCAAGAGGCCGCACCCCGAGGATGGGGACGGGCAGAG
CCTCGAGGGCGTCTCTAGCTCCGGCGACAGCGCAGGGCTGGAGGCCGGGCAGGGCCCTGGGGCTGACGAG
CCGGGCTTGTCCCGCGGGAAGCCCTATGCCTGCGGCGAGTGCGGGGAGGCCTTCGCGTGGCTCTCGCACC
CGATGGAGCACCACAGCAGCCATGGCGGCCGGAAGCGCTACGCCTGTCAGGGCTGCTGGAAGACCTTCCA
CTTCAGCCTGGCCCTAGCCGAGCACCAGAAGACCCACGAGAAGGAGAAAAGCTACGCGCTGGGGGGCGCC
CGGGGCCCCCAACCGTCCACCCGCGAAGCCCAGGCGGGGGCTAGGGCGGGCGGTCCCCCAGAGAGCGTGG
AGGGCGAGGCTCCCCCCGCACCCCCAGAGGCGCAGAGGGGGATTCCAACTACTGCAAGCGAGAATCTTTA
TTTTCAGGGCGCCGCCAAATTCAAAGAAACCGCTGCTGCTAAATTCGAACGCCAGCACATGGACAGCGGA
GGTGGAGGTTCGAGCGGTCCCTCGGGTTCGTCGAGCCTGGAAGTTCTGTTCCAGGGGCCCCTGTCGTCGA
GCGGTCCCTCGGGTTCGATGGTGAGCAAAGGCGAGGAGCTGTTCACCGGGGTGGTGCCCATCCTGGTCGA
GCTGGACGGCGACGTAAACGGCCACAAGTTCAGCGTGTCCGGCGAGGGCGAGGGCGATGCCACCTACGGC
AAGCTGACCCTGAAGTTCATCTGCACCACCGGCAAGCTGCCCGTGCCCTGGCCCACCCTCGTGACCACCC
TGACCTACGGCGTGCAGTGCTTCAGCCGCTACCCCGACCACATGAAGCAGCACGACTTCTTCAAGTCCGC
CATGCCCGAAGGCTACGTCCAGGAGCGCACCATCTTCTTCAAGGACGACGGCAACTACAAGACCCGCGCC
GAGGTGAAGTTCGAGGGCGACACCCTGGTGAACCGCATCGAGCTGAAGGGCATCGACTTCAAGGAGGACG
GCAACATCCTGGGGCACAAGCTGGAGTACAACTACAACAGCCACAACGTCTATATCATGGCCGACAAGCA
GAAGAACGGCATCAAGGTGAACTTCAAGATCCGCCACAACATCGAGGACGGCAGCGTGCAGCTCGCCGAC
CACTACCAGCAGAACACCCCCATCGGCGACGGCCCCGTGCTGCTGCCCGACAACCACTACCTGAGCACCC
AGTCCGCCCTGAGCAAAGACCCCAACGAGAAGCGCGATCACATGGTCCTTAAGGAGTTCGTGACCGCCGC
CGGGATCACTCTCGGCATGGACGAGCTGTACAAGTAATGATCTAGAGTCGAGTTAATTAAGAATTCCGCC
CCCCCCCCTCTCCCTCCCCCCCCCTAACGTTACTGGCCGAAGCCGCTTGGAATAAGGCCGGTGTGCGTTT
GTCTATATGTTATTTTCCACCATATTGCCGTCTTTTGGCAATGTGAGGGCCCGGAAACCTGGCCCTGTCT
TCTTGACGAGCATTCCTAGGGGTCTTTCCCCTCTCGCCAAAGGAATGCAGGGTCTGTTGAATGTCGTGAA
GGAAGCAGTTCCTCTGGAAGCTTCTTGAAGACAAACAACGTCTGTAGCGACCCTTTGCAGGCAGCGGAAC
CCCCCACCTGGCGACAGGTGCCTCTGCGGCCAAAAGCCACGTGTATAAGATACACCTGCAAAGGCGGCAC
AACCCCAGTGCCACGTTGTGAGTTGGATAGTTGTGGAAAGAGTCAAATGGCTCTCCTCAAGCGTATTCAA
CAAGGGGCTGAAGGATGCCCAGAAGGTACCCCATTGTATGGGATCTGATCTGGGGCCTCGGTGCACATGC
TTTACATGTGTTTAGTCGAGGTTAAAAAAACGTCTAGGCCCCCCGAACCACGGGGACGTGGTTTTCCTTT
GAAAAACACGATGATAATATGGCCACAACCTGTTACATTGCACAAGATAAAAATATATCATCACGAACAG
TAAAACTGTCTGCTTACATAAACAGTAATACAAGGGGTGTTATGGGATCGGCCATTGAACAAGATGGATT
GCACGCAGGTTCTCCGGCCGCTTGGGTGGAGAGGCTATTCGGCTATGACTGGGCACAACAGACAATCGGC
TGCTCTGATGCCGCCGTGTTCCGGCTGTCAGCGCAGGGGCGCCCGGTTCTTTTTGTCAAGACCGACCTGT
CCGGTGCCCTGAATGAACTGCAGGACGAGGCAGCGCGGCTATCGTGGCTGGCCACGACGGGCGTTCCTTG
CGCAGCTGTGCTCGACGTTGTCACTGAAGCGGGAAGGGACTGGCTGCTATTGGGCGAAGTGCCGGGGCAG
GATCTCCTGTCATCTCACCTTGCTCCTGCCGAGAAAGTATCCATCATGGCTGATGCAATGCGGCGGCTGC
ATACGCTTGATCCGGCTACCTGCCCATTCGACCACCAAGCGAAACATCGCATCGAGCGAGCACGTACTCG
GATGGAAGCCGGTCTTGTCGATCAGGATGATCTGGACGAAGAGCATCAGGGGCTCGCGCCAGCCGAACTG
TTCGCCAGGCTCAAGGCGCGCATGCCCGACGGCGAGGATCTCGTCGTGACCCATGGCGATGCCTGCTTGC
CGAATATCATGGTGGAAAATGGCCGCTTTTCTGGATTCATCGACTGTGGCCGGCTGGGTGTGGCGGACCG
CTATCAGGACATAGCGTTGGCTACCCGTGATATTGCTGAAGAGCTTGGCGGCGAATGGGCTGACCGCTTC
CTCGTGCTTTACGGTATCGCCGCTCCCGATTCGCAGCGCATCGCCTTCTATCGCCTTTTTGACGAGTTCT
TCTGAGTCGCCGCTGTGCTGTCCCGTTCCGGAGGGGCCGCTTTGCCGGCCGTGAATCCCAGACGAGGCAT
TGGGCCTTTCCACGCCCCTGGGTGGCGGCTTCCTGTGGTGTTTGTGGACGTCCTCTGCCTGTGCCCTGAA
TCCGCTCCTGAGGCTAAGCGCTCCCAACGAGAAGGGTCCACGGGAAGCCCTCACCTCTGTAAACACACCC
TGGGCCAGCGCTCGCATCCGAGGGGAGCCGCCGGATGTGGAAGAAGACTCGGCTTTCCTGCAGCCATTTA
GTGCCGCCCCATGCTAGGTTATTTGACATTGTGCAGTGTAGAGTTGCCTTAAAGTGCGTGATCTGCCAGT
GCTTTCTTCAAGTCACCCTTGCCCCGATTCCTCCTGTTTGCGCTCCCCAGGGTTGCTCAAGTGGAAATTT
TGTCAGCTGTTTAGCCTTTTCGTACTTGGCGTGATGTCAACTTCACTCCTAATCTGCAAAAACAGAAGCT
GTTTCCTAGTTTACCTCGCGTGTGTTTACCTATATGGAGTAGCTCGCAGAGATCACAGAAATGCTTGCAG
CCTAAGGCAGGGTTTTCAGACCGTGGGTCCCAGCCCATTTAGTAAAATGGGAAATCAATTAGCAAGCGGT
CACCAGCATTACACAGCAATGAAGCAGAATAAAGTAGGCCAGAATGCATCATGTAGTAAAGGCAAATACT
GTTTTGTGAAACTTTTCACCCATACATCTAAATGTGAGAACTGGTTGCAATGTAAGACATTTCTTGCTGG
GAAGTTGTGAGCAAAATAAGTTGAAAACACTAATAAAGATCTGTCTGTCTGAGCAAAGGAGACTAAACTC
CTTGGGCTACATAAGGTGATCTTTTCATTGATTGCATTTATTCTCAAGATTACAGTATCATTCCCATTGC
CTGCGCATAAACTTAACTGCTCCCTGCGCATAAACTTAACTGCTCCCTGTAGATACAGAAACTGGTGCCT
CTTTTTCTGTCACTGTGTTTGAGCAGGCAGTCTGTTGTAATGACCCCCAAATCACAGAGACTTAGTAAGT
ACTTATTCATGGGCCGGGCGTGGTGGCTCACACCTGTAATCCCAACACTTTGTGAGGCTGAGGCAGGCAG
ATCATGGAGACCTGCAGGCATGCAAGCTTGGCGTAATCATGGTCATAGCTGTTTCCTGTGTGAAATTGTT
ATCCGCTCACAATTCCACACAACATACGAGCCGGAAGCATAAAGTGTAAAGCCTGGGGTGCCTAATGAGT
GAGCTAACTCACATTAATTGCGTTGCGCTCACTGCCCGCTTTCCAGTCGGGAAACCTGTCGTGCCAGCTG
CATTAATGAATCGGCCAACGCGCGGGGAGAGGCGGTTTGCGTATTGGGCGCTCTTCCGCTTCCTCGCTCA
CTGACTCGCTGCGCTCGGTCGTTCGGCTGCGGCGAGCGGTATCAGCTCACTCAAAGGCGGTAATACGGTT
ATCCACAGAATCAGGGGATAACGCAGGAAAGAACATGTGAGCAAAAGGCCAGCAAAAGGCCAGGAACCGT
AAAAAGGCCGCGTTGCTGGCGTTTTTCCATAGGCTCCGCCCCCCTGACGAGCATCACAAAAATCGACGCT
CAAGTCAGAGGTGGCGAAACCCGACAGGACTATAAAGATACCAGGCGTTTCCCCCTGGAAGCTCCCTCGT
GCGCTCTCCTGTTCCGACCCTGCCGCTTACCGGATACCTGTCCGCCTTTCTCCCTTCGGGAAGCGTGGCG
CTTTCTCATAGCTCACGCTGTAGGTATCTCAGTTCGGTGTAGGTCGTTCGCTCCAAGCTGGGCTGTGTGC
ACGAACCCCCCGTTCAGCCCGACCGCTGCGCCTTATCCGGTAACTATCGTCTTGAGTCCAACCCGGTAAG
ACACGACTTATCGCCACTGGCAGCAGCCACTGGTAACAGGATTAGCAGAGCGAGGTATGTAGGCGGTGCT
ACAGAGTTCTTGAAGTGGTGGCCTAACTACGGCTACACTAGAAGAACAGTATTTGGTATCTGCGCTCTGC
TGAAGCCAGTTACCTTCGGAAAAAGAGTTGGTAGCTCTTGATCCGGCAAACAAACCACCGCTGGTAGCGG
TGGTTTTTTTGTTTGCAAGCAGCAGATTACGCGCAGAAAAAAAGGATCTCAAGAAGATCCTTTGATCTTT
TCTACGGGGTCTGACGCTCAGTGGAACGAAAACTCACGTTAAGGGATTTTGGTCATGAGATTATCAAAAA
GGATCTTCACCTAGATCCTTTTAAATTAAAAATGAAGTTTTAAATCAATCTAAAGTATATATGAGTAAAC
TTGGTCTGACAGTTACCAATGCTTAATCAGTGAGGCACCTATCTCAGCGATCTGTCTATTTCGTTCATCC
ATAGTTGCCTGACTCCCCGTCGTGTAGATAACTACGATACGGGAGGGCTTACCATCTGGCCCCAGTGCTG
CAATGATACCGCGAGACCCACGCTCACCGGCTCCAGATTTATCAGCAATAAACCAGCCAGCCGGAAGGGC
CGAGCGCAGAAGTGGTCCTGCAACTTTATCCGCCTCCATCCAGTCTATTAATTGTTGCCGGGAAGCTAGA
GTAAGTAGTTCGCCAGTTAATAGTTTGCGCAACGTTGTTGCCATTGCTACAGGCATCGTGGTGTCACGCT
CGTCGTTTGGTATGGCTTCATTCAGCTCCGGTTCCCAACGATCAAGGCGAGTTACATGATCCCCCATGTT
GTGCAAAAAAGCGGTTAGCTCCTTCGGTCCTCCGATCGTTGTCAGAAGTAAGTTGGCCGCAGTGTTATCA
CTCATGGTTATGGCAGCACTGCATAATTCTCTTACTGTCATGCCATCCGTAAGATGCTTTTCTGTGACTG
GTGAGTACTCAACCAAGTCATTCTGAGAATAGTGTATGCGGCGACCGAGTTGCTCTTGCCCGGCGTCAAT
ACGGGATAATACCGCGCCACATAGCAGAACTTTAAAAGTGCTCATCATTGGAAAACGTTCTTCGGGGCGA
AAACTCTCAAGGATCTTACCGCTGTTGAGATCCAGTTCGATGTAACCCACTCGTGCACCCAACTGATCTT
CAGCATCTTTTACTTTCACCAGCGTTTCTGGGTGAGCAAAAACAGGAAGGCAAAATGCCGCAAAAAAGGG
AATAAGGGCGACACGGAAATGTTGAATACTCATACTCTTCCTTTTTCAATATTATTGAAGCATTTATCAG
GGTTATTGTCTCATGAGCGGATACATATTTGAATGTATTTAGAAAAATAAACAAATAGGGGTTCCGCGCA
CATTTCCCCGAAAAGTGCCACCTGACGTCTAAGAAACCATTATTATCATGACATTAACCTATAAAAATAG
GCGTATCACGAGGCCCTTTCGTCTCGCGCGTTTCGGTGATGACGGTGAAAACCTCTGACACATGCAGCTC
CCGGAGACGGTCACAGCTTGTCTGTAAGCGGATGCCGGGAGCAGACAAGCCCGTCAGGGCGCGTCAGCGG
GTGTTGGCGGGTGTCGGGGCTGGCTTAACTATGCGGCATCAGAGCAGATTGTACTGAGAGTGCACCATAT
GCGGTGTGAAATACCGCACAGATGCGTAAGGAGAAAATACCGCATCAGGCGCCATTCGCCATTCAGGCTG
CGCAACTGTTGGGAAGGGCGATCGGTGCGGGCCTCTTCGCTATTACGCCAGCTGGCGAAAGGGGGATGTG
CTGCAAGGCGATTAAGTTGGGTAACGCCAGGGTTTTCCCAGTCACGACGTT
Features (pLannotate 1.2.2; 19 found; start..end, strand, type, name):
    346..363     +  promoter       35SPPDK promoter (fragment): hybrid promoter consisting of the cauliflower mosaic virus 35S enhancer fused to the maize C4PPDK basal promoter (Yoo et al., 2007)
    518..1228    +  CDS            ZSCAN18 (fragment): ZSC18_HUMAN - Also known as ZNF447. Experimental evidence at protein level: Swiss-Prot protein existence level 1. May be involved in transcriptional regulation. From Homo sapiens (Human).
   1249..1269    +  CDS            capTEV™ (fragment): composite tag for in vivo biotinylation, TEV protease cleavage, and 6xHis tagging
   1283..1327    +  CDS            S-Tag: affinity and epitope tag derived from pancreatic ribonuclease A
   1418..2137    +  CDS            EGFP: the original enhanced GFP (Yang et al., 1996) mammalian codon-optimized
   2175..2760    +  misc_feature   IRES2: internal ribosome entry site (IRES) of the encephalomyocarditis virus (EMCV)
   2842..3645    +  CDS            NeoR/KanR: aminoglycoside phosphotransferase from Tn5; aph(3')-II (or nptII); confers resistance to neomycin, kanamycin, and G418 (Geneticin®)
   4683..4763    -  CDS            GVQW1 (fragment): GVQW1_HUMAN - Also known as TIGD1L2. Experimental evidence at transcript level: Swiss-Prot protein existence level 2. From Homo sapiens (Human).
   4769..4789    +  misc_feature   MCS (fragment): pUC18/19 multiple cloning site
   4826..4842    -  protein_bind   lac operator: The lac repressor binds to the lac operator to inhibit transcription in E. coli. This inhibition can be relieved by adding lactose or isopropyl-β-D-thiogalactopyranoside (IPTG). lac repressor encoded by lacI
   4850..4880    -  promoter       lac promoter: promoter for the E. coli lac operon
   4895..4916    -  protein_bind   CAP binding site: CAP binding activates transcription in the presence of cAMP. E. coli catabolite activator protein
   4929..5021    -  CDS            lacI (fragment): lac repressor; lacI; The lac repressor binds to the lac operator to inhibit transcription in E. coli. This inhibition can be relieved by adding lactose or isopropyl-β-D-thiogalactopyranoside (IPTG).
   5204..5792    -  rep_origin     ori: high-copy-number ColE1/pMB1/pBR322/pUC origin of replication
   5963..6823    -  CDS            AmpR: β-lactamase; bla; confers resistance to ampicillin, carbenicillin, and related antibiotics
   6824..6928    -  promoter       AmpR promoter: bla
   7023..7058    +  CDS            rop (fragment): Rop protein, which maintains plasmids at low copy number; rop
   7160..7259    +  misc_feature   bom (fragment): basis of mobility region from pBR322
   7265..21      -  CDS            lacZα (fragment) (across the origin): LacZα fragment of β-galactosidase; lacZ fragment
