[The description below was written by a language model from this plasmid's Addgene catalogue record and pLannotate feature annotations shown in this document.]
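Description:
pZSCAN18-donor is a homology-directed repair template built on the pUC19 backbone for CRISPR-mediated tagging of the endogenous human transcription factor gene ZSCAN18 (also known as ZNF447) with GFP. It is maintained in E. coli as a high-copy plasmid through the pUC/ColE1-type origin and selected with ampicillin via the β-lactamase gene. Remnants of the pUC19 lac promoter/operator, lacZα and multiple cloning site flank the insert, which was assembled by Gibson cloning. The two sequence records, one from the depositor and one from repository sequencing, differ by a single nucleotide in length and give the same feature set in a different circular orientation.

The insert consists of two ZSCAN18 homology arms surrounding a promoterless EGFP-IRES-Neo cassette. The upstream arm contains a stretch annotated as ZSCAN18 coding sequence that runs almost directly into a short linker region with a partial TEV-cleavage/His-type tag match and an S-tag, followed by EGFP. This layout is consistent with an in-frame fusion to the C-terminal end of the protein, although the record does not state the terminus explicitly. Downstream, an EMCV IRES drives translation of the neomycin phosphotransferase gene from the same transcript, so G418 resistance should depend on integration into an expressed locus and allow selection of edited cells. About a kilobase of sequence after NeoR presumably forms the downstream arm. The small GVQW1 hit there and the short plant 35SPPDK promoter hit in the upstream arm are probably chance matches in genomic sequence. The arms were cloned from SK-N-SH-derived material, and the donor is meant to be used with the companion guide RNA plasmid pZSCAN18.1.0-gDNA. The resulting GFP-tagged endogenous factor can then be detected or captured through the tag.
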