Addgene plasmid #113821: pZSCAN18-donor
Purpose: CRISPR donor plasmid to tag human transcription factor ZSCAN18 with GFP
Depositing lab: Kevin White. Depositing organization: University of Chicago.
Backbone
  Vector backbone: pUC19
  Vector type: CRISPR
Growth in bacteria
  Bacterial resistance: Ampicillin, 100 μg/mL
  Growth temperature: 37°C
  Growth strain: DH5alpha
  Copy number: High Copy
Gene/Insert
  Gene/Insert name: ZSCAN18 homology arms flanking EGFP-IRES-Neo cassette
  Species: H. sapiens (human)
  Entrez Gene: ZSCAN18 (a.k.a. ZNF447)
  Cloning method: Gibson Cloning
  Sequencing primers: 5′ M13pUC-fwd; 3′ M13pUC-rev
Terms and licenses: Academic/Nonprofit Terms; Industry Terms: Not Available to Industry
Depositor comments: Cloning source: SK-N-SH_RA. Use with plasmid pZSCAN18.1.0-gDNA
How to cite: pZSCAN18-donor was a gift from Kevin White (Addgene plasmid # 113821 ; http://n2t.net/addgene:113821 ; RRID:Addgene_113821)
